Addgene plasmid #73069: pCR4_SNORD27 probe
Purpose: antisense probe for detection of human SNORD27
Depositing lab: Stefan Stamm. Depositing organization: University of Kentucky. Publication: Dual function of C/D box small nucleolar RNAs in rRNA modification and alternative pre-mRNA splicing. Falaleeva M, Pages A, Matuszek Z, Hidmi S, Agranat-Tamir L, Korotkov K, Nevo Y, Eyras E, Sperling R, Stamm S. Proc Natl Acad Sci U S A. 2016 Mar 22;113(12):E1625-34. doi: 10.1073/pnas.1519292113. Epub 2016 Mar 8. PubMed 26957605.
Backbone
  Vector backbone: pCR4-TOPO
  Vector type: in vitro transcription
Growth in bacteria
  Bacterial resistance: Ampicillin, 100 μg/mL
  Growth temperature: 37°C
  Growth strain: DH5alpha
  Copy number: Unknown
Gene/Insert
  Gene/Insert name: SNORD27
  Species: H. sapiens (human)
  Insert size (bp): 82
  Entrez Gene: SNORD2 (a.k.a. R39B, SNR39B)
  Promoter: t7
  Cloning method: TOPO Cloning
  Sequencing primers: 5′ AACCACTCCATGATGAACA; 3′ CTCTCACTTCTCAGTAGTAAGATG
Terms and licenses: Academic/Nonprofit Terms; Industry Terms: Not Available to Industry
How to cite: pCR4_SNORD27 probe was a gift from Stefan Stamm (Addgene plasmid # 73069 ; http://n2t.net/addgene:73069 ; RRID:Addgene_73069)
