[The description below was written by a language model from this plasmid's Addgene catalogue record and pLannotate feature annotations shown in this document.]
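Description:
pCR4_SNORD27 probe is a small bacterial plasmid (about 4.0 kb) built on the pCR4-TOPO cloning backbone and intended as a template for in vitro transcription rather than for expression in cells. It replicates in E. coli from a high-copy ColE1/pUC-type origin and is selected with ampicillin through the β-lactamase gene. The feature table also shows an intact Tn5-derived NeoR/KanR cassette, so the backbone carries a second, kanamycin-type marker. Other annotated elements belong to the TOPO backbone: a lacI fragment, CAP site, lac promoter and operator, and lacZα and ccdB fragments. In this vector family these form a lacZα-ccdB fusion that an insert disrupts, giving positive selection for recombinants.

The payload is an 82 bp human SNORD27 fragment introduced by TOPO cloning, of which 72 bp is recognised as the C/D box small nucleolar RNA SNORD27. It sits between opposing bacteriophage promoters, with T3 upstream on the top strand and T7 downstream on the bottom strand. Because the snoRNA sequence is annotated in the forward orientation, transcription from the T7 promoter, which is the promoter named in the record, reads through the insert in reverse and yields RNA complementary to SNORD27. This matches the stated purpose of an antisense probe for detecting human SNORD27. The T3 promoter would by the same logic give sense-strand RNA.

The catalogue's Entrez Gene field lists SNORD2 rather than SNORD27, which is inconsistent with the insert name and the sequence annotation. The record does not specify the detection method for which the probe is used.
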