Features (pLannotate 1.2.2; 16 found; start..end, strand, type, name):
      2..94      +  CDS            lacI (fragment): lac repressor; lacI; The lac repressor binds to the lac operator to inhibit transcription in E. coli. This inhibition can be relieved by adding lactose or isopropyl-β-D-thiogalactopyranoside (IPTG).
    107..128     +  protein_bind   CAP binding site: CAP binding activates transcription in the presence of cAMP. E. coli catabolite activator protein
    143..173     +  promoter       lac promoter: promoter for the E. coli lac operon
    181..197     +  protein_bind   lac operator: The lac repressor binds to the lac operator to inhibit transcription in E. coli. This inhibition can be relieved by adding lactose or isopropyl-β-D-thiogalactopyranoside (IPTG). lac repressor encoded by lacI
    242..260     +  promoter       T3 promoter: promoter for bacteriophage T3 RNA polymerase
    298..369     +  ncRNA          SNORD27: Accession: RF00086 - Small nucleolar RNA SNORD27
    410..428     -  promoter       T7 promoter: promoter for bacteriophage T7 RNA polymerase
    431..578     +  CDS            lacZα (fragment): LacZα fragment of β-galactosidase; lacZ fragment
    588..891     +  CDS            ccdB (fragment): CcdB, a bacterial toxin that poisons DNA gyrase; ccdB; Plasmids containing the ccdB gene cannot be propagated in standard E. coli strains.
    939..1208    +  CDS            tnpA (fragment): TN5P_ECOLX - Also known as tnp. Experimental evidence at protein level: Swiss-Prot protein existence level 1. Mediates transposition of transposon Tn5 by a 'cut and paste' mechanism. First, the monomeric transposase binds the 19 bp inverted DNA repeats flanking the transposon. Then, dimerization of the DNA- bound transposase creates a synaptic DNA complex. After nicking of the first DNA strand, excision of the transposon proceeds through a series of intermediates. The transposase then mediates the insertion of the transposon at a new site by strand transfer. The activity of the wild- type tran
   1240..2034    +  CDS            NeoR/KanR: aminoglycoside phosphotransferase from Tn5; aph(3')-II (or nptII); confers resistance to neomycin, kanamycin, and G418 (Geneticin®)
   2055..2105    -  misc_feature   bom (fragment): basis of mobility region from pBR322
   2132..2191    +  promoter       AmpR promoter (fragment): bla
   2284..3144    -  CDS            AmpR: β-lactamase; bla; confers resistance to ampicillin, carbenicillin, and related antibiotics
   3145..3197    -  promoter       AmpR promoter (fragment): bla
   3268..3856    +  rep_origin     ori: high-copy-number ColE1/pMB1/pBR322/pUC origin of replication
>Addgene plasmid #73069 | pCR4_SNORD27 probe | depositor full sequence | sequence record 137653 | Addgene assembled sequence
AGCGCCCAATACGCAAACCGCCTCTCCCCGCGCGTTGGCCGATTCATTAATGCAGCTGGCACGACAGGTT
TCCCGACTGGAAAGCGGGCAGTGAGCGCAACGCAATTAATGTGAGTTAGCTCACTCATTAGGCACCCCAG
GCTTTACACTTTATGCTTCCGGCTCGTATGTTGTGTGGAATTGTGAGCGGATAACAATTTCACACAGGAA
ACAGCTATGACCATGATTACGCCAAGCTCAGAATTAACCCTCACTAAAGGGACTAGTCCTGCAGGTTTAA
ACGAATTCGCCCTTAACCACTCCATGATGAACACAAAATGACAAGCATATGGCTGAACTTTCAAGTGATG
TCATCTTACTACTGAGAAGTGAGAGAAGGGCGAATTCGCGGCCGCTAAATTCAATTCGCCCTATAGTGAG
TCGTATTACAATTCACTGGCCGTCGTTTTACAACGTCGTGACTGGGAAAACCCTGGCGTTACCCAACTTA
ATCGCCTTGCAGCACATCCCCCTTTCGCCAGCTGGCGTAATAGCGAAGAGGCCCGCACCGATCGCCCTTC
CCAACAGTTGCGCAGCCTATACGTACGGCAGTTTAAGGTTTACACCTATAAAAGAGAGAGCCGTTATCGT
CTGTTTGTGGATGTACAGAGTGATATTATTGACACGCCGGGGCGACGGATGGTGATCCCCCTGGCCAGTG
CACGTCTGCTGTCAGATAAAGTCTCCCGTGAACTTTACCCGGTGGTGCATATCGGGGATGAAAGCTGGCG
CATGATGACCACCGATATGGCCAGTGTGCCGGTCTCCGTTATCGGGGAAGAAGTGGCTGATCTCAGCCAC
CGCGAAAATGACATCAAAAACGCCATTAACCTGATGTTCTGGGGAATATAAATGTCAGGCATGAGATTAT
CAAAAAGGATCTTCACCTAGATCCTTTTCACGTAGAAAGCCAGTCCGCAGAAACGGTGCTGACCCCGGAT
GAATGTCAGCTACTGGGCTATCTGGACAAGGGAAAACGCAAGCGCAAAGAGAAAGCAGGTAGCTTGCAGT
GGGCTTACATGGCGATAGCTAGACTGGGCGGTTTTATGGACAGCAAGCGAACCGGAATTGCCAGCTGGGG
CGCCCTCTGGTAAGGTTGGGAAGCCCTGCAAAGTAAACTGGATGGCTTTCTTGCCGCCAAGGATCTGATG
GCGCAGGGGATCAAGCTCTGATCAAGAGACAGGATGAGGATCGTTTCGCATGATTGAACAAGATGGATTG
CACGCAGGTTCTCCGGCCGCTTGGGTGGAGAGGCTATTCGGCTATGACTGGGCACAACAGACAATCGGCT
GCTCTGATGCCGCCGTGTTCCGGCTGTCAGCGCAGGGGCGCCCGGTTCTTTTTGTCAAGACCGACCTGTC
CGGTGCCCTGAATGAACTGCAAGACGAGGCAGCGCGGCTATCGTGGCTGGCCACGACGGGCGTTCCTTGC
GCAGCTGTGCTCGACGTTGTCACTGAAGCGGGAAGGGACTGGCTGCTATTGGGCGAAGTGCCGGGGCAGG
ATCTCCTGTCATCTCACCTTGCTCCTGCCGAGAAAGTATCCATCATGGCTGATGCAATGCGGCGGCTGCA
TACGCTTGATCCGGCTACCTGCCCATTCGACCACCAAGCGAAACATCGCATCGAGCGAGCACGTACTCGG
ATGGAAGCCGGTCTTGTCGATCAGGATGATCTGGACGAAGAGCATCAGGGGCTCGCGCCAGCCGAACTGT
TCGCCAGGCTCAAGGCGAGCATGCCCGACGGCGAGGATCTCGTCGTGACCCATGGCGATGCCTGCTTGCC
GAATATCATGGTGGAAAATGGCCGCTTTTCTGGATTCATCGACTGTGGCCGGCTGGGTGTGGCGGACCGC
TATCAGGACATAGCGTTGGCTACCCGTGATATTGCTGAAGAGCTTGGCGGCGAATGGGCTGACCGCTTCC
TCGTGCTTTACGGTATCGCCGCTCCCGATTCGCAGCGCATCGCCTTCTATCGCCTTCTTGACGAGTTCTT
CTGAATTATTAACGCTTACAATTTCCTGATGCGGTATTTTCTCCTTACGCATCTGTGCGGTATTTCACAC
CGCATCAGGTGGCACTTTTCGGGGAAATGTGCGCGGAACCCCTATTTGTTTATTTTTCTAAATACATTCA
AATATGTATCCGCTCATGAGATTATCAAAAAGGATCTTCACCTAGATCCTTTTAAATTAAAAATGAAGTT
TTAAATCAATCTAAAGTATATATGAGTAAACTTGGTCTGACAGTTACCAATGCTTAATCAGTGAGGCACC
TATCTCAGCGATCTGTCTATTTCGTTCATCCATAGTTGCCTGACTCCCCGTCGTGTAGATAACTACGATA
CGGGAGGGCTTACCATCTGGCCCCAGTGCTGCAATGATACCGCGAGACCCACGCTCACCGGCTCCAGATT
TATCAGCAATAAACCAGCCAGCCGGAAGGGCCGAGCGCAGAAGTGGTCCTGCAACTTTATCCGCCTCCAT
CCAGTCTATTAATTGTTGCCGGGAAGCTAGAGTAAGTAGTTCGCCAGTTAATAGTTTGCGCAACGTTGTT
GCCATTGCTACAGGCATCGTGGTGTCACGCTCGTCGTTTGGTATGGCTTCATTCAGCTCCGGTTCCCAAC
GATCAAGGCGAGTTACATGATCCCCCATGTTGTGCAAAAAAGCGGTTAGCTCCTTCGGTCCTCCGATCGT
TGTCAGAAGTAAGTTGGCCGCAGTGTTATCACTCATGGTTATGGCAGCACTGCATAATTCTCTTACTGTC
ATGCCATCCGTAAGATGCTTTTCTGTGACTGGTGAGTACTCAACCAAGTCATTCTGAGAATAGTGTATGC
GGCGACCGAGTTGCTCTTGCCCGGCGTCAATACGGGATAATACCGCGCCACATAGCAGAACTTTAAAAGT
GCTCATCATTGGAAAACGTTCTTCGGGGCGAAAACTCTCAAGGATCTTACCGCTGTTGAGATCCAGTTCG
ATGTAACCCACTCGTGCACCCAACTGATCTTCAGCATCTTTTACTTTCACCAGCGTTTCTGGGTGAGCAA
AAACAGGAAGGCAAAATGCCGCAAAAAAGGGAATAAGGGCGACACGGAAATGTTGAATACTCATACTCTT
CCTTTTTCAATATTATTGAAGCATTTATCAGGGTTATTGTCTCATGACCAAAATCCCTTAACGTGAGTTT
TCGTTCCACTGAGCGTCAGACCCCGTAGAAAAGATCAAAGGATCTTCTTGAGATCCTTTTTTTCTGCGCG
TAATCTGCTGCTTGCAAACAAAAAAACCACCGCTACCAGCGGTGGTTTGTTTGCCGGATCAAGAGCTACC
AACTCTTTTTCCGAAGGTAACTGGCTTCAGCAGAGCGCAGATACCAAATACTGTTCTTCTAGTGTAGCCG
TAGTTAGGCCACCACTTCAAGAACTCTGTAGCACCGCCTACATACCTCGCTCTGCTAATCCTGTTACCAG
TGGCTGCTGCCAGTGGCGATAAGTCGTGTCTTACCGGGTTGGACTCAAGACGATAGTTACCGGATAAGGC
GCAGCGGTCGGGCTGAACGGGGGGTTCGTGCACACAGCCCAGCTTGGAGCGAACGACCTACACCGAACTG
AGATACCTACAGCGTGAGCTATGAGAAAGCGCCACGCTTCCCGAAGGGAGAAAGGCGGACAGGTATCCGG
TAAGCGGCAGGGTCGGAACAGGAGAGCGCACGAGGGAGCTTCCAGGGGGAAACGCCTGGTATCTTTATAG
TCCTGTCGGGTTTCGCCACCTCTGACTTGAGCGTCGATTTTTGTGATGCTCGTCAGGGGGGCGGAGCCTA
TGGAAAAACGCCAGCAACGCGGCCTTTTTACGGTTCCTGGCCTTTTGCTGGCCTTTTGCTCACATGTTCT
TTCCTGCGTTATCCCCTGATTCTGTGGATAACCGTATTACCGCCTTTGAGTGAGCTGATACCGCTCGCCG
CAGCCGAACGACCGAGCGCAGCGAGTCAGTGAGCGAGGAAGCGGAAG
