>Addgene plasmid #73069 | pCR4_SNORD27 probe | addgene partial sequence | sequence record 137651 | Amp-F 5'-AAGCCCTCCCGTATCGTAGT-3'
CGAAATAGACAGATCGCTGAGATAGGTGCCTCACTGATTAAGCATTGGTAACTGTCAGACCAAGTTTACT
CATATATACTTTAGATTGATTTAAAACTTCATTTTTAATTTAAAAGGATCTAGGTGAAGATCCTTTTTGA
TAATCTCATGAGCGGATACATATTTGAATGTATTTAGAAAAATAAACAAATAGGGGTTCCGCGCACATTT
CCCCGAAAAGTGCCACCTGATGCGGTGTGAAATACCGCACAGATGCGTAAGGAGAAAATACCGCATCAGG
AAATTGTAAGCGTTAATAATTCAGAAGAACTCGTCAAGAAGGCGATAGAAGGCGATGCGCTGCGAATCGG
GAGCGGCGATACCGTAAAGCACGAGGAAGCGGTCAGCCCATTCGCCGCCAAGCTCTTCAGCAATATCACG
GGTAGCCAACGCTATGTCCTGATAGCGGTCCGCCACACCCAGCCGGCCACAGTCGATGAATCCAGAAAAG
CGGCCATTTTCCACCATGATATTCGGCAAGCAGGCATCGCCATGGGTCACGACGAGATCCTCGCCGTCGG
GCATGCTCGCCTTGAGCCTGGCGAACAGTTCGGCTGGCGCGAGCCCCTGATGCTCTTCGTCCAGATCATC
CTGATCGACAAGACCGGCTTCCATCCGAGTACGTGCTCGCTCGATGCGATGTTTCGCTTGGTGGTCGAAT
GGGCAGGTAGCCGGATCAAGCGTATGCAGCCGCCGCATTGCATCAGCCATGATGGATACTTTCTCGGCAG
GAGCAAGGTGAGATGACAGGAGATCCTGCCCCGGCACTTCGCC
