>Addgene plasmid #73069 | pCR4_SNORD27 probe | addgene partial sequence | sequence record 137652 | M13-Rev 5'-CAGGAAACAGCTATGACC-3'
AAAGGGACTAGTCCTGCAGGTTTAAACGAATTCGCCCTTAACCACTCCATGATGAACACAAAATGACAAG
CATATGGCTGAACTTTCAAGTGATGTCATCTTACTACTGAGAAGTGAGAGAAGGGCGAATTCGCGGCCGC
TAAATTCAATTCGCCCTATAGTGAGTCGTATTACAATTCACTGGCCGTCGTTTTACAACGTCGTGACTGG
GAAAACCCTGGCGTTACCCAACTTAATCGCCTTGCAGCACATCCCCCTTTCGCCAGCTGGCGTAATAGCG
AAGAGGCCCGCACCGATCGCCCTTCCCAACAGTTGCGCAGCCTATACGTACGGCAGTTTAAGGTTTACAC
CTATAAAAGAGAGAGCCGTTATCGTCTGTTTGTGGATGTACAGAGTGATATTATTGACACGCCGGGGCGA
CGGATGGTGATCCCCCTGGCCAGTGCACGTCTGCTGTCAGATAAAGTCTCCCGTGAACTTTACCCGGTGG
TGCATATCGGGGATGAAAGCTGGCGCATGATGACCACCGATATGGCCAGTGTGCCGGTCTCCGTTATCGG
GGAAGAAGTGGCTGATCTCAGCCACCGCGAAAATGACATCAAAAACGCCATTAACCTGATGTTCTGGGGA
ATATAAATGTCAGGCATGAGATTATCAAAAAGGATCTTCACCTAGATCCTTTTCACGTAGAAAGCCAGTC
CGCAGAAACGGTGCTGACCCCGGATGAATGTCAGCTACTGGGCTATCTGGACAAGGGAAAACGCAAGCGC
AAAGAGAAAGCAGGTAGCTTGCAGTGGGCTTACATGGCGATAGCTAGACTGGGCGGTTTTATGGACAGCA
AGCGAACCGGAATTGCCAGCTGG
